>Addgene plasmid #211718 | pFB-MeCP2G.8 (pc1573) | addgene full sequence | sequence record 422713 | Addgene NGS Result
CGTTCGGCTGCGGCGAGCGGTATCAGCTCACTCAAAGGCGGTAATACGGTTATCCACAGAATCAGGGGAT
AACGCAGGAAAGAACATGTGAGCAAAAGGCCAGCAAAAGGCCAGGAACCGTAAAAAGGCCGCGTTGCTGG
CGTTTTTCCATAGGCTCCGCCCCCCTGACGAGCATCACAAAAATCGACGCTCAAGTCAGAGGTGGCGAAA
CCCGACAGGACTATAAAGATACCAGGCGTTTCCCCCTGGAAGCTCCCTCGTGCGCTCTCCTGTTCCGACC
CTGCCGCTTACCGGATACCTGTCCGCCTTTCTCCCTTCGGGAAGCGTGGCGCTTTCTCATAGCTCACGCT
GTAGGTATCTCAGTTCGGTGTAGGTCGTTCGCTCCAAGCTGGGCTGTGTGCACGAACCCCCCGTTCAGCC
CGACCGCTGCGCCTTATCCGGTAACTATCGTCTTGAGTCCAACCCGGTAAGACACGACTTATCGCCACTG
GCAGCAGCCACTGGTAACAGGATTAGCAGAGCGAGGTATGTAGGCGGTGCTACAGAGTTCTTGAAGTGGT
GGCCTAACTACGGCTACACTAGAAGAACAGTATTTGGTATCTGCGCTCTGCTGAAGCCAGTTACCTTCGG
AAAAAGAGTTGGTAGCTCTTGATCCGGCAAACAAACCACCGCTGGTAGCGGTGGTTTTTTTGTTTGCAAG
CAGCAGATTACGCGCAGAAAAAAAGGATCTCAAGAAGATCCTTTGATCTTTTCTACGGGGTCTGACGCTC
AGTGGAACGAAAACTCACGTTAAGGGATTTTGGTCATGAGATTATCAAAAAGGATCTTCACCTAGATCCT
TTTAAATTAAAAATGAAGTTTTAAATCAATCTAAAGTATATATGAGTAAACTTGGTCTGACAGTTACCAA
TGCTTAATCAGTGAGGCACCTATCTCAGCGATCTGTCTATTTCGTTCATCCATAGTTGCCTGACTCCCCG
TCGTGTAGATAACTACGATACGGGAGGGCTTACCATCTGGCCCCAGTGCTGCAATGATACCGCGAGACCC
ACGCTCACCGGCTCCAGATTTATCAGCAATAAACCAGCCAGCCGGAAGGGCCGAGCGCAGAAGTGGTCCT
GCAACTTTATCCGCCTCCATCCAGTCTATTAATTGTTGCCGGGAAGCTAGAGTAAGTAGTTCGCCAGTTA
ATAGTTTGCGCAACGTTGTTGCCATTGCTACAGGCATCGTGGTGTCACGCTCGTCGTTTGGTATGGCTTC
ATTCAGCTCCGGTTCCCAACGATCAAGGCGAGTTACATGATCCCCCATGTTGTGCAAAAAAGCGGTTAGC
TCCTTCGGTCCTCCGATCGTTGTCAGAAGTAAGTTGGCCGCAGTGTTATCACTCATGGTTATGGCAGCAC
TGCATAATTCTCTTACTGTCATGCCATCCGTAAGATGCTTTTCTGTGACTGGTGAGTACTCAACCAAGTC
ATTCTGAGAATAGTGTATGCGGCGACCGAGTTGCTCTTGCCCGGCGTCAATACGGGATAATACCGCGCCA
CATAGCAGAACTTTAAAAGTGCTCATCATTGGAAAACGTTCTTCGGGGCGAAAACTCTCAAGGATCTTAC
CGCTGTTGAGATCCAGTTCGATGTAACCCACTCGTGCACCCAACTGATCTTCAGCATCTTTTACTTTCAC
CAGCGTTTCTGGGTGAGCAAAAACAGGAAGGCAAAATGCCGCAAAAAAGGGAATAAGGGCGACACGGAAA
TGTTGAATACTCATACTCTTCCTTTTTCAATATTATTGAAGCATTTATCAGGGTTATTGTCTCATGAGCG
GATACATATTTGAATGTATTTAGAAAAATAAACAAATAGGGGTTCCGCGCACATTTCCCCGAAAAGTGCC
ACCTAAATTGTAAGCGTTAATATTTTGTTAAAATTCGCGTTAAATTTTTGTTAAATCAGCTCATTTTTTA
ACCAATAGGCCGAAATCGGCAAAATCCCTTATAAATCAAAAGAATAGACCGAGATAGGGT
[37 nt withheld, positions 2021-2057]
AAGAACGTGGACTCCAACGTCAAAGG
[49 nt withheld, positions 2084-2132]
T
[91 nt withheld, positions 2134-2224]
G
[124 nt withheld, positions 2226-2349]
CCCATTCGCCATTCAGGCTGCAAATAAGCGTTGATATTCAGTCAATTACAAACATTAATAACGAAGAGAT
GACAGAAAAATTTTCATTCTGTGACAGAGAAAAAGTAGCCGAAGATGACGGTTTGTCACATGGAGTTGGC
AGGATGTTTGATTAAAAACATAACAGGAAGAAAAATGCCCCGCTGTGGGCGGACAAAATAGTTGGGAACT
GGGAGGGGTGGAAATGGAGTTTTTAAGGATTATTTAGGGAAGAGTGACAAAATAGATGGGAACTGGGTGT
AGCGTCGTAAGCTAATACGAAAATTAAAAATGACAAAATAGTTTGGAACTAGATTTCACTTATCTGGTTC
GGATCTCCTAGGCTCAAGCAGTGATCAGATCCAGACATGATAAGATACATTGATGAGTTTGGACAAACCA
CAACTAGAATGCAGTGAAAAAAATGCTTTATTTGTGAAATTTGTGATGCTATTGCTTTATTTGTAACCAT
TATAAGCTGCAATAAACAAGTTAACAACAACAATTGCATTCATTTTATGTTTCAGGTTCAGGGGGAGGTG
TGGGAGGTTTTTTAAAGCAAGTAAAACCTCTACAAATGTGGTATGGCTGATTATGATCCTCTAGTACTTC
TCGACAAGCTTGGTACCGCATGCCTCGAGACTGCAGGCTCTAGATTCGAAAGCGGCCGCTTACTTGTACA
GCTCGTCCATGCCGAGAGTGATCCCGGCGGCGGTCACGAACTCCAGCAGGACCATGTGATCGCGCTTCTC
GTTGGGGTCTTTGCTCAGGGCGGACTGGGTGCTCAGGTAGTGGTTGTCGGGCAGCAGCACGGGGCCGTCG
CCGATGGGGGTGTTCTGCTGGTAGTGGTCGGCGAGCTGCACGCTGCCGTCCTCGATGTTGTGGCGGATCT
TGAAGTTCACCTTGATGCCGTTCTTCTGCTTGTCGGCCATGATATAGACGTTGTGGCTGTTGTAGTTGTA
CTCCAGCTTGTGCCCCAGGATGTTGCCGTCCTCCTTGAAGTCGATGCCCTTCAGCTCGATGCGGTTCACC
AGGGTGTCGCCCTCGAACTTCACCTCGGCGCGGGTCTTGTAGTTGCCGTCGTCCTTGAAGAAGATGGTGC
GCTCCTGGACGTAGCCTTCGGGCATGGCGGACTTGAAGAAGTCGTGCTGCTTCATGTGGTCGGGGTAGCG
GCTGAAGCACTGCACGCCGTAGGTCAGGGTGGTCACGAGGGTGGGCCAGGGCACGGGCAGCTTGCCGGTG
GTGCAGATGAACTTCAGGGTCAGCTTGCCGTAGGTGGCATCGCCCTCGCCCTCGCCGGACACGCTGAACT
TGTGGCCGTTTACGTCGCCGTCCAGCTCGACCAGGATGGGCACCACCCCGGTGAACAGCTCCTCGCCCTT
GCTCACCATGGTGGCGACCGGTGGATCCCGGGCCCGCGGTACCGTCGACGGTATCGATAAGCTTGATATC
GAATTCCTGCTAACTCTCTCGGTCACGGGCGTCCGGCTGTCCACAGGCTCCTCTCTGTTTGGCCTCGGCA
TGGAGGATGAAACAATGTCTTTGCGCTCTCCCTCCCCTCGGTGTTTGTACTTTTCTGCAACTGTGGTGGT
GGTGGTGGTGGTGGTGGTGGCGGCGGCAGCAACCATGGGCTGAGTCTTAGCTGGCTCCTTGGGGCAGCCA
TCGCTTTCCAGTGAGCCTGCTCGGGGCATCTTCTCCTCTTTGCAGATGCTGCTGCTCAAGTCCTGAGGCT
CAGGGGGGCTGATGGGGTCCTCAGAGCTCTGAGGCTCAGGTGGGGGTGGAGGTGGAAGCAATGGCATGGG
GGCCTTTGGGGACTCTGCGTGATGGTGGTGATGATGGTGCTCCTTCTTAGGTGGTGAGGAGGCACTGCTG
CTGCGCCCCTTGGGGCTGCTCTCCTTGCTTTTACGCCCAGGGCTCTTGCATGTCTTCAGTCCCTTTCCAC
TCTTCTCACCAAGTGTAGACACCAGCAGGGGCTTCACCACCTCCTTGACCTCAATGCTGACGGTTTCCAT
GGCAGATCCGCGCCCGATGGTGGGACGGTATGAATAATCCGGAATATTTATAGGTTTTTTTATTACAAAA
CTGTTACGAAAACAGTAAAATACTTATTTATTTGCGAGATGGTTATCATTTTAATTATCTCCATGATCTA
TTAATATTCCGGAGTATACGTAGCCAACCACTAGAACTATAGCTAGAGTCCTGGGCGAACAAACGATGCT
CGCCTTCCAGAAAACCGAGGATGCGAACCACTTCATCCGGGGTCAGCACCACCGGCAAGCGCCGCGACGG
CCGAGGTCTTCCGATCTCCTGAAGCCAGGGCAGATCCGTGCACAGCACCTTGCCGTAGAAGAACAGCAAG
GCCGCCAATGCCTGACGATGCGTGGAGACCGAAACCTTGCGCTCGTTCGCCAGCCAGGACAGAAATGCCT
CGACTTCGCTGCTGCCCAAGGTTGCCGGGTGACGCACACCGTGGAAACGGATGAAGGCACGAACCCAGTT
GACATAAGCCTGTTCGGTTCGTAAACTGTAATGCAAGTAGCGTATGCGCTCACGCAACTGGTCCAGAACC
TTGACCGAACGCAGCGGTGGTAACGGCGCAGTGGCGGTTTTCATGGCTTGTTATGACTGTTTTTTTGTAC
AGTCTATGCCTCGGGCATCCAAGCAGCAAGCGCGTTACGCCGTGGGTCGATGTTTGATGTTATGGAGCAG
CAACGATGTTACGCAGCAGGGCAGTCGCCCTAAAACAAAGTTAGGTGGCTCAAGTATGGGCATCATTCGC
ACATGTAGGCTCGGCCCTGACCAAGTCAAATCCATGCGGGCTGCTCTTGATCTTTTCGGTCGTGAGTTCG
GAGACGTAGCCACCTACTCCCAACATCAGCCGGACTCCGATTACCTCGGGAACTTGCTCCGTAGTAAGAC
ATTCATCGCGCTTGCTGCCTTCGACCAAGAAGCGGTTGTTGGCGCTCTCGCGGCTTACGTTCTGCCCAAG
TTTGAGCAGCCGCGTAGTGAGATCTATATCTATGATCTCGCAGTCTCCGGCGAGCACCGGAGGCAGGGCA
TTGCCACCGCGCTCATCAATCTCCTCAAGCATGAGGCCAACGCGCTTGGTGCTTATGTGATCTACGTGCA
AGCAGATTACGGTGACGATCCCGCAGTGGCTCTCTATACAAAGTTGGGCATACGGGAAGAAGTGATGCAC
TTTGATATCGACCCAAGTACCGCCACCTAACAATTCGTTCAAGCCGAGATCGGCTTCCCGGCCGCGGAGT
TGTTCGGTAAATTGTCACAACGCCGCGAATATAGTCTTTACCATGCCCTTGGCCACGCCCCTCTTTAATA
CGACGGGCAATTTGCACTTCAGAAAATGAAGAGTTTGCTTTAGCCATAACAAAAGTCCAGTATGCTTTTT
CACAGCATAACTGGACTGATTTCAGTTTACAACTATTCTGTCTAGTTTAAGACTTTATTGTCATAGTTTA
GATCTATTTTGTTCAGTTTAAGACTTTATTGTCCGCCCACACCCGCTTACGCAGGGCATCCATTTATTAC
TCAACCGTAACCGATTTTGCCAGGTTACGCGGCTGGTCTATGCGGTGTGAAATACCGCACAGATGCGTAA
GGAGAAAATACCGCATCAGGCGCTCTTCCGCTTCCTCGCTCACTGACTCGCTGCGCTCGGT
Features (pLannotate 1.2.2; 18 found; start..end, strand, type, name):
    145..733     -  rep_origin     ori: high-copy-number ColE1/pMB1/pBR322/pUC origin of replication
    904..1764    -  CDS            AmpR: β-lactamase; bla; confers resistance to ampicillin, carbenicillin, and related antibiotics
   1765..1869    -  promoter       AmpR promoter: bla
   1895..2349    -  rep_origin     f1 ori (sequence partly withheld): f1 bacteriophage origin of replication; arrow indicates direction of (+) strand synthesis
   2354..2370    -  CDS            lacZα (fragment): LacZα fragment of β-galactosidase; lacZ fragment
   2533..2698    +  mobile_element Tn7L: mini-Tn7 element (left end of the Tn7 transposon) Tn7
   2727..2861    -  polyA_signal   SV40 poly(A) signal: SV40 polyadenylation signal
   2884..2967    -  CDS            large T antigen (fragment): large T antigen from SV40 (simian virus 40)
   3039..3758    -  CDS            EGFP: the original enhanced GFP (Yang et al., 1996) mammalian codon-optimized
   3766..3798    -  misc_feature   MCS (fragment): multiple cloning site
   3952..3978    -  CDS            9xHis: 9xHis affinity tag
   4425..4516    -  promoter       polyhedrin promoter: polh from Autographa californica; promoter for the baculovirus polyhedrin gene
   4543..4890    +  CDS            YPR2_ECOLX (fragment): Protein predicted: Swiss-Prot protein existence level 4. From Escherichia coli.
   4868..4896    +  promoter       Pc promoter: intI1 (promoter lies within the coding sequence); class 1 integron promoter
   5066..5599    +  CDS            GmR: gentamycin acetyltransferase; aacC1; confers resistance to gentamycin
   5666..5890    +  mobile_element Tn7R: mini-Tn7 element (right end of the Tn7 transposon) Tn7
   5958..6009    +  misc_feature   bom (fragment): basis of mobility region from pBR322
   6014..6050    -  rep_origin     RSF ori (fragment): Plasmids containing the RSF 1030 origin of replication can be propagated in E. coli cells that contain additional plasmids with compatible origins.
