[The description below was written by a language model from this plasmid's Addgene catalogue record and pLannotate feature annotations shown in this document.]
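Description:
pFB-MeCP2G.8 (pc1573) is a baculovirus donor (transfer) plasmid built on the Invitrogen pFastBac1 backbone for producing a GFP-tagged fragment of rat MeCP2 (methyl-CpG binding protein 2) in insect cells. The sequenced plasmid is about 6 kb. It is maintained in E. coli at high copy through a ColE1/pUC-type origin and selected with ampicillin via the β-lactamase gene; an f1 phage origin is also present. Short annotated fragments of lacZα, bom and an RSF origin appear to be backbone remnants rather than functional parts.

The expression cassette lies between the Tn7L and Tn7R mini-Tn7 ends, together with a gentamicin acetyltransferase gene driven by the integron Pc promoter. In the pFastBac system, this arrangement allows the whole Tn7-flanked segment to be transposed into a baculovirus shuttle genome (bacmid) held in E. coli, with gentamicin marking the transposed element. The recombinant bacmid is then used to generate virus for infecting insect cells. Within the cassette, the strong, very late polyhedrin promoter from Autographa californica nucleopolyhedrovirus drives the insert encoding MeCP2 residues 310–492, cloned between BamHI and NotI sites. It is fused at its C terminus to EGFP and followed by the SV40 polyadenylation signal. The MeCP2 segment itself is not annotated in the feature table, but it corresponds to the region between the promoter and EGFP. A 9xHis call falls inside that region; the catalogue entry lists no such tag, so it may reflect a histidine-rich stretch of the insert rather than an engineered tag.

The associated publication concerns direct homo- and hetero-interactions of MeCP2 and MBD2, which suggests the plasmid served to produce this fluorescent C-terminal fragment for mapping interaction domains.
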