Addgene plasmid #211718: pFB-MeCP2G.8 (pc1573)
Purpose: Expresses MeCP2 (aa310-492) GFP tagged in insect cells
Depositing lab: Cristina Cardoso. Depositing organization: Technische Universitaet Darmstadt. Publication: Direct homo- and hetero-interactions of MeCP2 and MBD2. Becker A, Allmann L, Hofstatter M, Casa V, Weber P, Lehmkuhl A, Herce HD, Cardoso MC. PLoS One. 2013;8(1):e53730. doi: 10.1371/journal.pone.0053730. Epub 2013 Jan 15. PubMed 23335972.
Backbone
  Vector backbone: pFastBac1
  Backbone manufacturer: Invitrogen
  Backbone size w/o insert (bp): 4472
  Vector type: Insect Expression
  Selectable markers: Gentamicin
Growth in bacteria
  Bacterial resistance: Ampicillin, 100 μg/mL
  Growth temperature: 37°C
  Growth strain: DH5alpha
  Copy number: High Copy
Gene/Insert
  Gene/Insert name: MeCP2 aa310-492 (alt name: Methyl-CpG Binding Protein 2)
  Species: R. norvegicus (rat)
  Promoter: Polyhedrin Promoter
  Tag / fusion protein: GFP (C terminal on insert)
  Cloning method: Restriction Enzyme; 5′ cloning site BamHi (not destroyed); 3′ cloning site NotI (not destroyed)
  Sequencing primers: 5′ AAATGATAACCATCTCGC; 3′ GGTGCAGATGAACTTCAG
Terms and licenses: Academic/Nonprofit Terms; Industry Terms: Not Available to Industry
How to cite: pFB-MeCP2G.8 (pc1573) was a gift from Cristina Cardoso (Addgene plasmid # 211718 ; http://n2t.net/addgene:211718 ; RRID:Addgene_211718)
